Addgene plasmid #175056: pCJ163
Purpose: rox flanked gentamycin resistance cassette integrates into A2542 integration site
Depositing lab: David Nielsen. Depositing organization: Arizona State University. Publication: Exploiting Polyploidy for Markerless and Plasmid-Free Genome Engineering in Cyanobacteria. Jones CM, Parrish S, Nielsen DR. ACS Synth Biol. 2021 Sep 17;10(9):2371-2382. doi: 10.1021/acssynbio.1c00269. Epub 2021 Aug 17. PubMed 34530614.
Backbone
  Vector backbone: pUC19
  Total vector size (bp): 3917
  Vector type: Unspecified
  Selectable markers: Gentamicin
Growth in bacteria
  Bacterial resistance: Ampicillin, 100 μg/mL
  Growth temperature: 37°C
  Growth strain: DH5alpha
  Copy number: High Copy
Gene/Insert
  Gene/Insert name: rox-mR-rox
  Insert size (bp): 913
  GenBank ID: n/a
  Promoter: n/a
  Cloning method: Gibson Cloning
  Sequencing primers: 5′ taagacattcatcgcgcttg; 3′ caagcgcgatgaatgtctta
Terms and licenses: Academic/Nonprofit Terms; Industry Terms: Not Available to Industry
How to cite: pCJ163 was a gift from David Nielsen (Addgene plasmid # 175056 ; http://n2t.net/addgene:175056 ; RRID:Addgene_175056)
