[The description below was written by a language model from this plasmid's Addgene catalogue record and pLannotate feature annotations shown in this document.]
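Description:
pCJ163 is a pUC19-based integration plasmid of about 3.9 kb, built by Gibson assembly for genome engineering in cyanobacteria. In E. coli it is maintained at high copy through the ColE1/pUC origin and selected with ampicillin via the bla promoter and β-lactamase gene. The record does not list any origin that would support replication in a cyanobacterial host, which fits its role as a delivery vehicle for chromosomal integration rather than a self-replicating plasmid.

The payload is a roughly 0.9 kb rox-flanked gentamicin resistance cassette, centred on the aacC1 gentamicin acetyltransferase gene. T7Te and rrnB T1 terminators are annotated next to it, although on the opposite strand, along with a BioBrick suffix scar. No promoter for the marker is recorded or annotated, and the rox sites themselves were not picked up by the automated annotation even though the catalogue entry names them. The cassette is bracketed by two cyanobacterial sequence blocks, which the annotation tool matched by homology to Synechocystis PCC 6803 proteins (an ndhH fragment and an uncharacterised protein fragment). These most likely represent the homology arms that direct double-crossover recombination into the locus the depositors call the A2542 integration site. The host strain is not stated in the record.

Rox sites are the targets of Dre recombinase, so the gentamicin marker can in principle be excised after integration and selection, leaving a single rox scar. This matches the associated work on markerless, plasmid-free genome engineering in polyploid cyanobacteria, where pCJ163 supplies a removable selectable marker at a defined chromosomal site.
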