Features (pLannotate 1.2.2; 9 found; start..end, strand, type, name):
    102..690     +  rep_origin     ori: high-copy-number ColE1/pMB1/pBR322/pUC origin of replication
    857..1186    -  CDS            ndhH (fragment): NDHH_SYNY3 - Experimental evidence at protein level: Swiss-Prot protein existence level 1. NDH-1 shuttles electrons from an unknown electron donor, via FMN and iron-sulfur (Fe-S) centers, to quinones in the respiratory and/or the photosynthetic chain. The immediate electron acceptor for the enzyme in this species is believed to be plastoquinone. Couples the redox reaction to proton translocation, and thus conserves the redox energy in a proton gradient. Cyanobacterial NDH-1 also plays a role in inorganic carbon-concentration. From Synechocystis sp. (strain PCC 6803 / Kazusa).
   1422..1442    -  misc_feature   BioBrick suffix: universal suffix for all parts
   1557..2090    +  CDS            GmR: gentamycin acetyltransferase; aacC1; confers resistance to gentamycin
   2141..2168    -  terminator     T7Te terminator: phage T7 early transcription terminator
   2184..2255    -  terminator     rrnB T1 terminator: transcription terminator T1 from the E. coli rrnB gene
   2488..2802    +  CDS            Y1919_SYNY3 (fragment): Protein inferred from homology: Swiss-Prot protein existence level 3. From Synechocystis sp. (strain PCC 6803 / Kazusa).
   2882..2986    +  promoter       AmpR promoter: bla
   2987..3847    +  CDS            AmpR: β-lactamase; bla; confers resistance to ampicillin, carbenicillin, and related antibiotics
>Addgene plasmid #175056 | pCJ163 | addgene full sequence | sequence record 351764 | Addgene NGS Result
TAGGTGAAGATCCTTTTTGATAATCTCATGACCAAAATCCCTTAACGTGAGTTTTCGTTCCACTGAGCGT
CAGACCCCGTAGAAAAGATCAAAGGATCTTCTTGAGATCCTTTTTTTCTGCGCGTAATCTGCTGCTTGCA
AACAAAAAAACCACCGCTACCAGCGGTGGTTTGTTTGCCGGATCAAGAGCTACCAACTCTTTTTCCGAAG
GTAACTGGCTTCAGCAGAGCGCAGATACCAAATACTGTTCTTCTAGTGTAGCCGTAGTTAGGCCACCACT
TCAAGAACTCTGTAGCACCGCCTACATACCTCGCTCTGCTAATCCTGTTACCAGTGGCTGCTGCCAGTGG
CGATAAGTCGTGTCTTACCGGGTTGGACTCAAGACGATAGTTACCGGATAAGGCGCAGCGGTCGGGCTGA
ACGGGGGGTTCGTGCACACAGCCCAGCTTGGAGCGAACGACCTACACCGAACTGAGATACCTACAGCGTG
AGCTATGAGAAAGCGCCACGCTTCCCGAAGGGAGAAAGGCGGACAGGTATCCGGTAAGCGGCAGGGTCGG
AACAGGAGAGCGCACGAGGGAGCTTCCAGGGGGAAACGCCTGGTATCTTTATAGTCCTGTCGGGTTTCGC
CACCTCTGACTTGAGCGTCGATTTTTGTGATGCTCGTCAGGGGGGCGGAGCCTATGGAAAAACGCCAGCA
ACGCGGCCTTTTTACGGTTCCTGGCCTTTTGCTGGCCTTTTGCTCACATGTTCTTTCCTGCGTTATCCCC
TGATTCTGTGGATAACCGTATTACCGCCTTTGAGTGAGCTGATACCGCTCGCCGCAGCCGAACGACCGAG
CGCAGCGAGTCAGTGAGCGAGGAAGCGGAAGAATGATCACGCGGATATATTGGGCGCGCTTCGGCACTTC
GATATCGGCGAGTTTTTCGGGGGCATTAACGGTGATCGCTTCGTTAAACATCCCTGCGGCGTAGTCCCAA
CGACTCACATAGGGGACATACATGACATTGGTGCGATTTTCGGCAATTTTTTCCATACCCCGATGCAGAT
AGCCGATGACGGGTTCGCAATCAACGACGTCTTCCCCGTCAAGGGTGACGATCAAGCGTAATACGCCGTG
CATGGAGGGGTGGTGAGGCCCCATGTTAATCACCATAGGTTCGGTACGAGTTTCAATTCTTGTCATGGAT
CCGCAGGTCTTCCGTTATGCTTATTTAAATTAAATCTGGTGATGGGGTGAGATGGTTTGTTTGTGCATTG
CGTTTTTCCAATCTCCTGAATCACCGTTGCTTATGAGTTGCAGTGATTGGCTTTTAGATGGTTTGACGCT
AGGTTTATTTACTCTCTGAACATTATAAAGTTTCGCTTAACCATGACAAGCTTGCCCCCTAACTTTAAAT
AATGCCAATTATTTAAAGTTACTGCAGCGGCCGCTACTAGTACAACAAAGCCACGTTGTGTCTCAAAATC
TCTGATGTTACATTGCACAAGATAAAAATATATCATCATGAACAATAAAACTGTCTGCTTACATAAACAG
TAATACAAGGGGTGTTATGTTACGCAACAGCAACGATGTTACGCAGCAGGGCAGTCGCCCTAAAACAAAG
TTAGGTGGCTCAAGTATGGGCATCATTCGCACATGTAGGCTCGGCCCTGACCAAGTCAAATCCATGCGGG
CTGCTCTTGATCTTTTCGGTCGTGAGTTCGGAGACGTAGCCACCTACTCCCAACATCAGCCGGACTCCGA
TTACCTCGGGAACTTGCTCCGTAGTAAGACATTCATCGCGCTTGCTGCCTTCGACCAAGAAGCGGTTGTT
GGCGCTCTCGCGGCTTACGTTCTGCCCAAGTTTGAGCAGCCGCGTAGTGAGATCTATATCTATGATCTCG
CAGTCTCCGGCGAGCACCGGAGGCAGGGCATTGCCACCGCGCTCATCAATCTCCTCAAGCATGAGGCCAA
CGCGCTTGGTGCTTATGTGATCTACGTGCAAGCAGATTACGGTGACGATCCCGCAGTGGCTCTCTATACA
AAGTTGGGCATACGGGAAGAAGTGATGCACTTTGATATCGACCCAAGTACCGCCACCTAATCAGAATTGG
TTAATTGGTTGTAACACTGGCAGAGCCTCTAGTATATAAACGCAGAAAGGCCCACCCGAAGGTGAGCCAG
TGTGACTCTAGTAGAGAGCGTTCACCGACAAACAACAGATAAAACGAAAGGCCCAGTCTTTCGACTGAGC
CTTTCGTTTTATTTGATGCCTGGCTCTAGTTAACTTTAAATAATGCCAATTATTTAAAGTTATTGGGCGA
GAAAATGGCTGTGCTTGATCCCCGATGCAGGCTTGGTTTGGTGTCGCTGCGAAAAATTTCGATACAATAT
AGTGTGATTTACTTTACAAAACCACACAATTCATTGACGGCGAAACCACTGTGACCCAGTATCCTTCCGT
TGCCCCCGACCACAAACTTGGTTCTACCACCTTGACCCGCTATGACGCCAAGGCGATCGCCAAACATTAC
CGTTGGCGACCCTGGCAATCCCTGTGGCGGGCCTTTACGATCATTTGGTTATTTGGGTGGTTTTCCTTCA
AATTGTGGCTAGATAGTAAACGCGAAGAAGAACCCGAAACCCGCGCCCGTCGCGCCAACGAACTGCGTGA
AATTCTGACCCGCTTAGGGCCGACATTTATCAAAGTAGGGCAAGCCCTTTCAACCCGGCCAGACTTGATT
CGTCCCGACTTTCTCGAAGAATTAATCAAGCTCCAAGACCAACTGCCTTCTTTTGATAACGAGATTGCCT
TTGATACGCCTATTTTTATAGGTTAATGTCATGATAATAATGGTTTCTTAGACGTCAGGTGGCACTTTTC
GGGGAAATGTGCGCGGAACCCCTATTTGTTTATTTTTCTAAATACATTCAAATATGTATCCGCTCATGAG
ACAATAACCCTGATAAATGCTTCAATAATATTGAAAAAGGAAGAGTATGAGTATTCAACATTTCCGTGTC
GCCCTTATTCCCTTTTTTGCGGCATTTTGCCTTCCTGTTTTTGCTCACCCAGAAACGCTGGTGAAAGTAA
AAGATGCTGAAGATCAGTTGGGTGCACGAGTGGGTTACATCGAACTGGATCTCAACAGCGGTAAGATCCT
TGAGAGTTTTCGCCCCGAAGAACGTTTTCCAATGATGAGCACTTTTAAAGTTCTGCTATGTGGCGCGGTA
TTATCCCGTATTGACGCCGGGCAAGAGCAACTCGGTCGCCGCATACACTATTCTCAGAATGACTTGGTTG
AGTACTCACCAGTCACAGAAAAGCATCTTACGGATGGCATGACAGTAAGAGAATTATGCAGTGCTGCCAT
AACCATGAGTGATAACACTGCGGCCAACTTACTTCTGACAACGATCGGAGGACCGAAGGAGCTAACCGCT
TTTTTGCACAACATGGGGGATCATGTAACTCGCCTTGATCGTTGGGAACCGGAGCTGAATGAAGCCATAC
CAAACGACGAGCGTGACACCACGATGCCTGTAGCAATGGCAACAACGTTGCGCAAACTATTAACTGGCGA
ACTACTTACTCTAGCTTCCCGGCAACAATTAATAGACTGGATGGAGGCGGATAAAGTTGCAGGACCACTT
CTGCGCTCGGCCCTTCCGGCTGGCTGGTTTATTGCTGATAAATCTGGAGCCGGTGAGCGTGGGTCTCGCG
GTATCATTGCAGCACTGGGGCCAGATGGTAAGCCCTCCCGTATCGTAGTTATCTACACGACGGGGAGTCA
GGCAACTATGGATGAACGAAATAGACAGATCGCTGAGATAGGTGCCTCACTGATTAAGCATTGGTAACTG
TCAGACCAAGTTTACTCATATATACTTTAGATTGATTTAAAACTTCATTTTTAATTTAAAAGGATC
